Addgene plasmid #115395: AAEL004399 GPB5
Purpose: Expresses Ae. aegypti receptor in mammalian cells
Depositing lab: Leslie Vosshall. Depositing organization: Rockefeller University. Publication: Small-Molecule Agonists of Ae. aegypti Neuropeptide Y Receptor Block Mosquito Biting. Duvall LB, Ramos-Espiritu L, Barsoum KE, Glickman JF, Vosshall LB. Cell. 2019 Feb 7;176(4):687-701.e5. doi: 10.1016/j.cell.2018.12.004. PubMed 30735632.
Backbone
  Vector backbone: pME18s
  Vector type: Mammalian Expression
Growth in bacteria
  Bacterial resistance: Ampicillin, 100 μg/mL
  Growth temperature: 37°C
  Growth strain: DH5alpha
  Copy number: High Copy
Gene/Insert
  Gene/Insert name: AAEL004399 GPB5
  Species: Aedes aegypti
  Entrez Gene: LOC5564685 (a.k.a. AaeL_AAEL004399, AAEL004399, GPRFSH, LGR1)
  Cloning method: Gateway Cloning
Terms and licenses: Academic/Nonprofit Terms; Industry Terms: Not Available to Industry
Depositor comments: The neuropeptide CDS was inserted into the pME18s plasmid using NotI and XhoI sites. Note: Plasmid contains amino acids 235-941 of GPA2/GPB5 glycoprotein hormone receptor. The N-terminal 55 amino acids do not BLAST to any known sequences.
How to cite: AAEL004399 GPB5 was a gift from Leslie Vosshall (Addgene plasmid # 115395 ; http://n2t.net/addgene:115395 ; RRID:Addgene_115395)
