[The description below was written by a language model from this plasmid's Addgene catalogue record and pLannotate feature annotations shown in this document.]
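Description:
AAEL004399 GPB5 is a mammalian expression plasmid built on the pME18s backbone that carries a coding sequence from the Aedes aegypti gene AAEL004399 (also annotated as LGR1 or GPRFSH), a leucine-rich-repeat G protein-coupled receptor for the GPA2/GPB5 glycoprotein hormone. It is maintained in E. coli through a high-copy ColE1/pUC-type origin and selected with ampicillin via the bla gene and its own promoter. The sequenced record is about 5.3 kb.

Expression is driven by the composite promoter arrangement typical of pME18s. The SV40 enhancer and early promoter are followed by a truncated HTLV-1 5' LTR segment and a modified SV40 intron with splice donor and acceptor sites, which together boost transcription and transcript processing in mammalian cells. An SV40 polyadenylation signal terminates the message downstream of the insert. Automated annotation labels two stretches of the insert as fragments of human LHCGR and rat Fshr. These most likely reflect homology between the mosquito receptor and vertebrate glycoprotein hormone receptors rather than the presence of mammalian sequence.

The depositor notes that the insert is not full length. It encodes amino acids 235–941 of the receptor, preceded by 55 N-terminal residues that match no known sequence, so the expressed protein may not behave as the native receptor. The record is also inconsistent on cloning, listing Gateway as the method while the comments describe insertion through NotI and XhoI sites. No epitope tag, reporter or mammalian selection marker is annotated. The stated purpose is expression of the mosquito receptor in mammalian cells, and the plasmid comes from a study of small-molecule agonists of an Ae. aegypti neuropeptide receptor.
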