Features (pLannotate 1.2.2; 9 found; start..end, strand, type, name):
      1..330     +  promoter       SV40 promoter: SV40 enhancer and early promoter
    346..614     +  LTR            5' LTR (truncated): truncated 5' long terminal repeat (LTR) from human T-cell leukemia virus (HTLV) type 1
    644..740     +  intron         SV40 intron: modified SV40 intron with splice donor and acceptor sites
    974..1342    +  CDS            LHCGR (fragment): LSHR_HUMAN - Also known as LCGR, LGR2, LHRHR. Experimental evidence at protein level: Swiss-Prot protein existence level 1. Receptor for lutropin-choriogonadotropic hormone (PubMed:11847099). The activity of this receptor is mediated by G proteins which activate adenylate cyclase (PubMed:11847099). From Homo sapiens (Human).
   1868..2872    +  CDS            Fshr (fragment): FSHR_RAT - Experimental evidence at protein level: Swiss-Prot protein existence level 1. G protein-coupled receptor for follitropin, the follicle- stimulating hormone. Through cAMP production activates the downstream PI3K-AKT and ERK1/ERK2 signaling pathways. From Rattus norvegicus (Rat).
   3173..3307    +  polyA_signal   SV40 poly(A) signal: SV40 polyadenylation signal
   3517..4105    -  rep_origin     ori: high-copy-number ColE1/pMB1/pBR322/pUC origin of replication
   4276..5136    -  CDS            AmpR: β-lactamase; bla; confers resistance to ampicillin, carbenicillin, and related antibiotics
   5137..5241    -  promoter       AmpR promoter: bla
>Addgene plasmid #115395 | AAEL004399 GPB5 | addgene full sequence | sequence record 221092 | Addgene NGS Result
GTGTGTCAGTTAGGGTGTGGAAAGTCCCCAGGCTCCCCAGCAGGCAGAAGTATGCAAAGCATGCATCTCA
ATTAGTCAGCAACCAGGTGTGGAAAGTCCCCAGGCTCCCCAGCAGGCAGAAGTATGCAAAGCATGCATCT
CAATTAGTCAGCAACCATAGTCCCGCCCCTAACTCCGCCCATCCCGCCCCTAACTCCGCCCAGTTCCGCC
CATTCTCCGCCCCATGGCTGACTAATTTTTTTTATTTATGCAGAGGCCGAGGCCGCCTCGGCCTCTGAGC
TATTCCAGAAGTAGTGAGGAGGCTTTTTTGGAGGCCTAGGCTTTTGCAAAAAGCTCCTCGATCGAGGGGC
TCGCATCTCTCCTTCACGCGCCCGCCGCCCTACCTGAGGCCGCCATCCACGCCGGTTGAGTCGCGTTCTG
CCGCCTCCCGCCTGTGGTGCCTCCTGAACTGCGTCCGCCGTCTAGGTAAGTTTAAAGCTCAGGTCGAGAC
CGGGCCTTTGTCCGGCGCTCCCTTGGAGCCTACCTAGACTCAGCCGGCTCTCCACGCTTTGCCTGACCCT
GCTTGCTCAACTCTACGTCTTTGTTTCGTTTTCTGTTCTGCGCCGTTACAGATCCAAGCTCTGAAAAACC
AGAAAGTTAACTGGTAAGTTTAGTCTTTTTGTCTTTTATTTCAGGTCCCGGATCCGGTGGTGGTGCAAAT
CAAAGAACTGCTCCTCAGTGGATGTTGCCTTTACTTCTAGGCCTGTACGGAAGTGTTACTTCTGCTCTAA
AAGCTGCGGAATTCCGGAATTTCCTCGAGATGCTGCATATCTCGAAAACAAAATTATATAATAAGCCGCA
CCCTAATATTACGCATCCATTAAAATGCAATCCGATCCTATTGCCGGAGAGCTTTTGTAATCATCCCATC
GCTCTTGTCTTTATTTATTTTCTACCCCGCTGTGCTGCCGCCTGCCCAAACAGAGATTTAGACGGTAATC
AGATCCAGGAGATCCACGAGAGAGCCATTCAAATCAAGACTGATGAATTAATTTTAGATAATAATGCACT
CACCGACATCCATGGTGCCGCTTTCTTCGGTTCACAGGTAGCTAAACTCAGTCTGAAGCTCAACTTCAAA
CTGAAACACATCCACCCATCCGCCTTCGTTGGAATGCGAAACATCAGAGAGTTGGACCTATCCGGAACGG
CATTGGAAGCCATGCCGACTGAAGGCCTCAGCGAGCTGGAGGTTCTGCGGATTCAGAACACCCACTCGCT
GAAGACCATCCCGTCGGTGTATAATTTCAAGAACCTGCAAACGGCGTACCTGACGCATTCGTTCCACTGT
TGTGCGTTCCAATACCCGGCCCGACATGACCCGGACGGCCACGAACAAGCCCTGCGACGATTCCATGAAG
TCCAGAAAAAGTGCATCGCTAAAGGTTATTCCACACCGAACGTGAAAGTGGGAAGCTTCGCCGAACTGGC
AACAGATGGGACCAAATCGATGAGCGACCAAACAGCTGAGCTGGTTTCCGATGGATGGTACCGGGAAAAA
CGCTACGCCCATCCCCCGACCCCGGTTGACGAAGGAAACGGCCGGTTGCGTATCTTTTCAAGAAATAGCA
TCAATTTCCGACCAGATGAGCAACAAGACGGTCCAGCAGCGGCCGGTTCTGGAGCAGACCCGGACGCCAG
TCTTGCGAAGAGCGAACTGGGCGAAAGCTACTTTCAGCCCATCACCGGCCTGCCCATGGGAAGCATCCTG
CAAGAGGACGTATCCGATCTGTACACGGAGGACAGCCTGATGGGATTTTTCCACGAAACGGAAGTGGAAC
CCTCGTCGATGGAAGCGATCTGCGGAAACCTTACGCCCACAACATTTGATGTTAAGTGCTACCCGATGCC
GGACGCGCTGAATCCATGCGAGGACGTAATGGGATCCCACTGGCTGCGTGGTTCCGTCTGGGTTGTGGTC
CTGTTGGCCGTGTTTGGAAATGTTGCGGTTCTGGTGGTATTGTTCTCCAACAGGACCGATTTAACCGTTC
CGAAGTTTCTTATTTGCCATCTGGCCTTTGCCGATCTGTGCATGGGGCTGTATCTGCTGCTAATTGCATC
GATTGATGCACATTCCATGGGCGAGTACTTCAACTTTGCATTCGACTGGCAGTACGGTTTCGGTTGCAAG
GTGGCTGGCTTCCTAACTGTCTTTGCGAGCCATCTATCGATCTTCACGCTGACCATCGTCACTCTGGAAA
GATGGTTCGCCATCACCCACGCCATCTACCTGAACAAACGCATCAAACTTTCGGCGGCCACCTATATCAT
GATTGCCGGTTGGATCTACTCCGCCGTAATGGCTGCCTTCCCGCTGTTTGGCATTAGCAACTATTCATCA
ACAAGCATATGTTTGCCCATGGAAGCCCGGGACACCTGGGATATTGCCTACCTTCTGACGGTGCTGGGAA
TCAACGGATTGGCCTTCATCATCATCGTCATCTGCTACGCTCAGATCTATTTTTCGCTCGGCAAGGAAAC
TCGCCAGGCTGCCCGATCAACTCACAGCGGAGAAATGACTGTGGCGAAAAAGATGGCACTTCTGGTTTTC
ACAAACTTTGCCTGCTGGGCACCGATAGCTTTCTTCGGACTGACAGCCATTGCCGGATATCCGCTGATTG
ATGTGACCAAGTCTAAAATATTGCTGGTGTTTTTCTATCCGCTGAACTCGTGTGCAAATCCATACTTGTA
CGCTATTCTGACGATGCAGTACCGGAAGGACTTCTTCACGCTGCTATCCAATTACGGTTTGTGTACCCAA
CGTGCTCAACAATACAAAATGACCTACTCATTACCGACAAATACGATCCAAATTGTGCCGGCAAGGGGCT
CCATAACCACCACCCTCAATACCACATCGAATACGAATGGAACAACTTTCAGTCAGGTGGCTAGCAGTTG
TACTAATATGGACCAATCCCGTGCCAATAGTTTGAATGGCCACGTCACAAACGACACAGTGGTGGAAGAG
GTGAATGTGAAACCGGATAGAATCAACAGTCTGGCCAGCAGTGTCGTCGAGGAGCAGGAAAGTGAAACTT
TTCTGTAAGCGGCCGCTAGACTAGTCTAGAGAAAAAACCTCCCACACCTCCCCCTGAACCTGAAACATAA
AATGAATGCAATTGTTGTTGTTAACTTGTTTATTGCAGCTTATAATGGTTACAAATAAAGCAATAGCATC
ACAAATTTCACAAATAAAGCATTTTTTTCACTGCATTCTAGTTGTGGTTTGTCCAAACTCATCAATGTAT
CTTATCATGTCTGGATCCCCGGGTACCGAGCTCGAATTAATTCCTCTTCCGCTTCCTCGCTCACTGACTC
GCTGCGCTCGGTCGTTCGGCTGCGGCGAGCGGTATCAGCTCACTCAAAGGCGGTAATACGGTTATCCACA
GAATCAGGGGATAACGCAGGAAAGAACATGTGAGCAAAAGGCCAGCAAAAGGCCAGGAACCGTAAAAAGG
CCGCGTTGCTGGCGTTTTTCCATAGGCTCCGCCCCCCTGACGAGCATCACAAAAATCGACGCTCAAGTCA
GAGGTGGCGAAACCCGACAGGACTATAAAGATACCAGGCGTTTCCCCCTGGAAGCTCCCTCGTGCGCTCT
CCTGTTCCGACCCTGCCGCTTACCGGATACCTGTCCGCCTTTCTCCCTTCGGGAAGCGTGGCGCTTTCTC
ATAGCTCACGCTGTAGGTATCTCAGTTCGGTGTAGGTCGTTCGCTCCAAGCTGGGCTGTGTGCACGAACC
CCCCGTTCAGCCCGACCGCTGCGCCTTATCCGGTAACTATCGTCTTGAGTCCAACCCGGTAAGACACGAC
TTATCGCCACTGGCAGCAGCCACTGGTAACAGGATTAGCAGAGCGAGGTATGTAGGCGGTGCTACAGAGT
TCTTGAAGTGGTGGCCTAACTACGGCTACACTAGAAGAACAGTATTTGGTATCTGCGCTCTGCTGAAGCC
AGTTACCTTCGGAAAAAGAGTTGGTAGCTCTTGATCCGGCAAACAAACCACCGCTGGTAGCGGTGGTTTT
TTTGTTTGCAAGCAGCAGATTACGCGCAGAAAAAAAGGATCTCAAGAAGATCCTTTGATCTTTTCTACGG
GGTCTGACGCTCAGTGGAACGAAAACTCACGTTAAGGGATTTTGGTCATGAGATTATCAAAAAGGATCTT
CACCTAGATCCTTTTAAATTAAAAATGAAGTTTTAAATCAATCTAAAGTATATATGAGTAAACTTGGTCT
GACAGTTACCAATGCTTAATCAGTGAGGCACCTATCTCAGCGATCTGTCTATTTCGTTCATCCATAGTTG
CCTGACTCCCCGTCGTGTAGATAACTACGATACGGGAGGGCTTACCATCTGGCCCCAGTGCTGCAATGAT
ACCGCGAGACCCACGCTCACCGGCTCCAGATTTATCAGCAATAAACCAGCCAGCCGGAAGGGCCGAGCGC
AGAAGTGGTCCTGCAACTTTATCCGCCTCCATCCAGTCTATTAATTGTTGCCGGGAAGCTAGAGTAAGTA
GTTCGCCAGTTAATAGTTTGCGCAACGTTGTTGCCATTGCTACAGGCATCGTGGTGTCACGCTCGTCGTT
TGGTATGGCTTCATTCAGCTCCGGTTCCCAACGATCAAGGCGAGTTACATGATCCCCCATGTTGTGCAAA
AAAGCGGTTAGCTCCTTCGGTCCTCCGATCGTTGTCAGAAGTAAGTTGGCCGCAGTGTTATCACTCATGG
TTATGGCAGCACTGCATAATTCTCTTACTGTCATGCCATCCGTAAGATGCTTTTCTGTGACTGGTGAGTA
CTCAACCAAGTCATTCTGAGAATAGTGTATGCGGCGACCGAGTTGCTCTTGCCCGGCGTCAATACGGGAT
AATACCGCGCCACATAGCAGAACTTTAAAAGTGCTCATCATTGGAAAACGTTCTTCGGGGCGAAAACTCT
CAAGGATCTTACCGCTGTTGAGATCCAGTTCGATGTAACCCACTCGTGCACCCAACTGATCTTCAGCATC
TTTTACTTTCACCAGCGTTTCTGGGTGAGCAAAAACAGGAAGGCAAAATGCCGCAAAAAAGGGAATAAGG
GCGACACGGAAATGTTGAATACTCATACTCTTCCTTTTTCAATATTATTGAAGCATTTATCAGGGTTATT
GTCTCATGAGCGGATACATATTTGAATGTATTTAGAAAAATAAACAAATAGGGGTTCCGCGCACATTTCC
CCGAAAAGTGCCACCTGCAAGCTTGGCTGTGGAAT
