>Addgene plasmid #115395 | AAEL004399 GPB5 | depositor partial sequence | sequence record 217401 | neuropeptide CDS
ATGAGCGTATGTAGTGCACGGCAAAAGAAGTTGGTGGTAGTGGTGGGGCTGTGGAGGGCTTTGACCTTCC
TGCTAGGGGTGGTGCGGTTGCTACAAGCCGTCCCACTGTTGGACAACGATTCGTCCTCCCTGTCGCACAT
AGTGACCGAAATGGACATGGTCTCTTCGTCAGCAATGATGAGGTTGGATTCGGTATTGCCGCTGGACGGC
AATCACACACTGATGCTGGAGCCGAACAGCACCTTGCCACAGGTGCACGACCCGACCGTATTGAGCCACT
CGAAGCGAGTCTGCAAATGTTGGAACTCGACGGATGAGTTTCTGGAGGAAGTCCATTGCCGCTGCGAGGG
AAGCTCCATAATGCGAGTTCCGCAGAAGTTAACCACAATGCACAAGCTCACGCTGGAGAAGGTCGGCATC
AAGCGACTGCGGGAGAACGCCCTGTCGGTGTATGCCAACGAGCTGCAGGATTTATTTTTTATCTCCCTGA
AGGACTTTCACCACATCGAGGCCCGGGCGTTTGCCAAGCTGCGGAACCTGCGGACACTATACATAGCACA
TGCACCCAAGCTGCAGTTTCTGGAGTCGAACGTTTTCGAGGGAATTTCCACTAAGCTGAAGACATTGCGC
ATCATTCATTGCGGACTGCTGGCGGTACCGGACATGCGAATGCTCTCAGTTCACATAATTTTACACATGG
TAGATTTAGACGGTAATCAGATCCAGGAGATCCACGAGAGAGCCATTCAAATCAAGACTGATGAATTAAT
TTTAGATAATAATGCACTCACCGACATCCATGGTGCCGCTTTCTTCGGTTCACAGGTAGCTAAACTCAGT
CTGAAGCTCAACTTCAAACTGAAACACATCCACCCATCCGCCTTCGTTGGAATGCGAAACATCAGAGAGT
TGGACCTATCCGGAACGGCATTGGAAGCCATGCCGACTGAAGGCCTCAGCGAGCTGGAGGTTCTGCGGAT
TCAGAACACCCACTCGCTGAAGACCATCCCGTCGGTGTATAATTTCAAGAACCTGCAAACGGCGTACCTG
ACGCATTCGTTCCACTGTTGTGCGTTCCAATACCCGGCCCGACATGACCCGGACGGCCACGAACAAGCCC
TGCGACGATTCCATGAAGTCCAGAAAAAGTGCATCGCTAAAGGTTATTCCACACCGAACGTGAAAGTGGG
AAGCTTCGCCGAACTGGCAACAGATGGGACCAAATCGATGAGCGACCAAACAGCTGAGCTGGTTTCCGAT
GGATGGTACCGGGAAAAACGCTACGCCCATCCCCCGACCCCGGTTGACGAAGGAAACGGCCGGTTGCGTA
TCTTTTCAAGAAATAGCATCAATTTCCGACCAGATGAGCAACAAGACGGTCCAGCAGCGGCCGGTTCTGG
AGCAGACCCGGACGCCAGTCTTGCGAAGAGCGAACTGGGCGAAAGCTACTTTCAGCCCATCACCGGCCTG
CCCATGGGAAGCATCCTGCAAGAGGACGTATCCGATCTGTACACGGAGGACAGCCTGATGGGATTTTTCC
ACGAAACGGAAGTGGAACCCTCGTCGATGGAAGCGATCTGCGGAAACCTTACGCCCACAACATTTGATGT
TAAGTGCTACCCGATGCCGGACGCGCTGAATCCATGCGAGGACGTAATGGGATCCCACTGGCTGCGTGGT
TCCGTCTGGGTTGTGGTCCTGTTGGCCGTGTTTGGAAATGTTGCGGTTCTGGTGGTATTGTTCTCCAACA
GGACCGATTTAACCGTTCCGAAGTTTCTTATTTGCCATCTGGCCTTTGCCGATCTGTGCATGGGGCTGTA
TCTGCTGCTAATTGCATCGATTGATGCACATTCCATGGGCGAGTACTTCAACTTTGCATTCGACTGGCAG
TACGGTTTCGGTTGCAAGGTGGCTGGCTTCCTAACTGTCTTTGCGAGCCATCTATCGATCTTCACGCTGA
CCATCGTCACTCTGGAAAGATGGTTCGCCATCACCCACGCCATCTACCTGAACAAACGCATCAAACTTTC
GGCGGCCACCTATATCATGATTGCCGGTTGGATCTACTCCGCCGTAATGGCTGCCTTCCCGCTGTTTGGC
ATTAGCAACTATTCATCAACAAGCATATGTTTGCCCATGGAAGCCCGGGACACCTGGGATATTGCCTACC
TTCTGACGGTGCTGGGAATCAACGGATTGGCCTTCATCATCATCGTCATCTGCTACGCTCAGATCTATTT
TTCGCTCGGCAAGGAAACTCGCCAGGCTGCCCGATCAACTCACAGCGGAGAAATGACTGTGGCGAAAAAG
ATGGCACTTCTGGTTTTCACAAACTTTGCCTGCTGGGCACCGATAGCTTTCTTCGGACTGACAGCCATTG
CCGGATATCCGCTGATTGATGTGACCAAGTCTAAAATATTGCTGGTGTTTTTCTATCCGCTGAACTCGTG
TGCAAATCCATACTTGTACGCTATTCTGACGATGCAGTACCGGAAGGACTTCTTCACGCTGCTATCCAAT
TACGGTTTGTGTACCCAACGTGCTCAACAATACAAAATGACCTACTCATTACCGACAAATACGATCCAAA
TTGTGCCGGCAAGGGGCTCCATAACCACCACCCTCAATACCACATCGAATACGAATGGAACAACTTTCAG
TCAGGTGGCTAGCAGTTGTACTAATATGGACCAATCCCGTGCCAATAGTTTGAATGGCCACGTCACAAAC
GACACAGTGGTGGAAGAGGTGAATGTGAAACCGGATAGAATCAACAGTCTGGCCAGCAGTGTCGTCGAGG
AGCAGGAAAGTGAAACTTTTCTGTAA
